Addgene plasmid #145156: pcDNA3-sACE2-T92Q
Purpose: Mammalian expression plasmid for soluble ACE2 (protease domain) T92Q glycosylation mutant
Depositing lab: Erik Procko. Depositing organization: University of Illinois at Urbana-Champaign. Publication: Engineering human ACE2 to optimize binding to the spike protein of SARS coronavirus 2. Chan KK, Dorosky D, Sharma P, Abbasi SA, Dye JM, Kranz DM, Herbert AS, Procko E. Science. 2020 Sep 4;369(6508):1261-1265. doi: 10.1126/science.abc0870. Epub 2020 Aug 4. PubMed 32753553.
Backbone
  Vector backbone: pcDNA3.1(+)
  Backbone manufacturer: Invitrogen
  Backbone size w/o insert (bp): 5332
  Total vector size (bp): 7207
  Vector type: Mammalian Expression
  Selectable markers: Neomycin (select with G418)
Growth in bacteria
  Bacterial resistance: Ampicillin, 100 μg/mL
  Growth temperature: 37°C
  Growth strain: DH5alpha
  Copy number: High Copy
Gene/Insert
  Gene/Insert name: Angiotensin-converting enzyme 2 (alt names: ACE2; peptidyl-dipeptidase A)
  Species: H. sapiens (human)
  Insert size (bp): 1875
  Mutation: Extracellular, soluble protease domain (a.a. M1-D615) with mutation T92Q
  GenBank ID: NM_021804.1
  Entrez Gene: ACE2 (a.k.a. ACEH)
  Promoter: CMV
  Cloning method: Restriction Enzyme; 5′ cloning site NheI (not destroyed); 3′ cloning site XhoI (not destroyed)
  Sequencing primers: 5′ CMV-fwd; 3′ BGH-rev
Terms and licenses: Academic/Nonprofit Terms; Industry Terms: Not Available to Industry
Depositor comments: Please visit https://www.biorxiv.org/content/10.1101/2020.03.16.994236v1 for BioRxiv preprint.
How to cite: pcDNA3-sACE2-T92Q was a gift from Erik Procko (Addgene plasmid # 145156 ; http://n2t.net/addgene:145156 ; RRID:Addgene_145156)
