[The description below was written by a language model from this plasmid's Addgene catalogue record and pLannotate feature annotations shown in this document.]
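Description:
pcDNA3-sACE2-T92Q is a mammalian expression plasmid built on the Invitrogen pcDNA3.1(+) backbone, about 7.2 kb in total, that encodes a soluble form of human angiotensin-converting enzyme 2 (ACE2). The roughly 1.9 kb insert was cloned between NheI and XhoI sites, both retained. It covers residues M1 to D615, the extracellular protease domain without the downstream membrane-anchoring portion, so the protein is expected to be secreted rather than displayed at the cell surface. It carries the T92Q substitution, which the record describes as a glycosylation mutant. The record lists no epitope or purification tag.

Transcription is driven by the human cytomegalovirus immediate-early enhancer and promoter and terminated by the bovine growth hormone polyadenylation signal. A T7 promoter sits just upstream of the coding sequence and could support in vitro transcription. A separate cassette places the neomycin phosphotransferase gene under the SV40 enhancer/early promoter with an SV40 poly(A) signal, allowing G418 selection of stably transfected mammalian cells. In E. coli the plasmid is maintained through a high-copy ColE1/pUC-type origin and selected with ampicillin via the β-lactamase gene, and an f1 origin is also present. The automated annotation also reports short fragments (HIV-1 LTR, ble, lacI, bom, and a partial SV40 promoter). These look like incidental sequence matches or backbone remnants rather than functional parts.

The associated publication concerns engineering human ACE2 to optimize binding to the SARS-CoV-2 spike protein. This suggests the construct is used to produce the soluble T92Q variant in mammalian cells for studies of receptor–spike interaction.
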