Features (pLannotate 1.2.2; 20 found; start..end, strand, type, name):
     38..262     +  polyA_signal   bGH poly(A) signal: bovine growth hormone polyadenylation signal
    266..287     +  promoter       SV40 promoter (fragment): SV40 enhancer and early promoter
    308..736     +  rep_origin     f1 ori (sequence partly withheld): f1 bacteriophage origin of replication; arrow indicates direction of (+) strand synthesis
    750..1079    +  promoter       SV40 promoter: SV40 enhancer and early promoter
   1146..1937    +  CDS            neo: KKA2_KLEPN - Also known as kan, nptII. Experimental evidence at protein level: Swiss-Prot protein existence level 1. Resistance to kanamycin, neomycin, paromomycin, ribostamycin, butirosin and gentamicin B. From Klebsiella pneumoniae.
   1961..2119    +  CDS            ble (fragment): BLE_KLEPN - Experimental evidence at protein level: Swiss-Prot protein existence level 1. Binding protein with a strong affinity to the bleomycin family of antibiotics. Binds to CL990; an antimitotic-antibiotic compound. From Klebsiella pneumoniae.
   2114..2235    +  polyA_signal   SV40 poly(A) signal: SV40 polyadenylation signal
   2308..2324    -  protein_bind   lac operator: The lac repressor binds to the lac operator to inhibit transcription in E. coli. This inhibition can be relieved by adding lactose or isopropyl-β-D-thiogalactopyranoside (IPTG). lac repressor encoded by lacI
   2332..2362    -  promoter       lac promoter: promoter for the E. coli lac operon
   2377..2398    -  protein_bind   CAP binding site: CAP binding activates transcription in the presence of cAMP. E. coli catabolite activator protein
   2411..2503    -  CDS            lacI (fragment): lac repressor; lacI; The lac repressor binds to the lac operator to inhibit transcription in E. coli. This inhibition can be relieved by adding lactose or isopropyl-β-D-thiogalactopyranoside (IPTG).
   2686..3274    -  rep_origin     ori: high-copy-number ColE1/pMB1/pBR322/pUC origin of replication
   3445..4305    -  CDS            AmpR: β-lactamase; bla; confers resistance to ampicillin, carbenicillin, and related antibiotics
   4306..4410    -  promoter       AmpR promoter: bla
   4469..4521    -  misc_feature   bom (fragment): basis of mobility region from pBR322
   4676..5055    +  enhancer       CMV enhancer: human cytomegalovirus immediate early enhancer
   5056..5259    +  promoter       CMV promoter: human cytomegalovirus (CMV) immediate early promoter
   5255..5288    +  LTR            5' LTR (truncated) (fragment): truncated 5' long terminal repeat (LTR) from HIV-1
   5304..5322    +  promoter       T7 promoter: promoter for bacteriophage T7 RNA polymerase
   5348..7198    +  CDS            ACE2 (fragment): ACE2_HUMAN - Experimental evidence at protein level: Swiss-Prot protein existence level 1. [Isoform 2]: (Microbial infection) Non-functional as a receptor for human coronavirus SARS-CoV-2. From Homo sapiens (Human).
>Addgene plasmid #145156 | pcDNA3-sACE2-T92Q | addgene full sequence | sequence record 292616 | Addgene NGS Result
TCTAGAGGGCCCGTTTAAACCCGCTGATCAGCCTCGACTGTGCCTTCTAGTTGCCAGCCATCTGTTGTTT
GCCCCTCCCCCGTGCCTTCCTTGACCCTGGAAGGTGCCACTCCCACTGTCCTTTCCTAATAAAATGAGGA
AATTGCATCGCATTGTCTGAGTAGGTGTCATTCTATTCTGGGGGGTGGGGTGGGGCAGGACAGCAAGGGG
GAGGATTGGGAAGACAATAGCAGGCATGCTGGGGATGCGGTGGGCTCTATGGCTTCTGAGGCGGAAAGAA
CCAGCTGGGGCTCTAGGGGGTATCCCC
[124 nt withheld, positions 308-431]
C
[91 nt withheld, positions 433-523]
A
[49 nt withheld, positions 525-573]
CCTTTGACGTTGGAGTCCACGTTCTTT
[37 nt withheld, positions 601-637]
ACCCTATCTCGGTCTATTCTTTTGATTTATAAGGGATTTTGCCGATTTCGGCCTATTGGTTAAAAAATGA
GCTGATTTAACAAAAATTTAACGCGAATTAATTCTGTGGAATGTGTGTCAGTTAGGGTGTGGAAAGTCCC
CAGGCTCCCCAGCAGGCAGAAGTATGCAAAGCATGCATCTCAATTAGTCAGCAACCAGGTGTGGAAAGTC
CCCAGGCTCCCCAGCAGGCAGAAGTATGCAAAGCATGCATCTCAATTAGTCAGCAACCATAGTCCCGCCC
CTAACTCCGCCCATCCCGCCCCTAACTCCGCCCAGTTCCGCCCATTCTCCGCCCCATGGCTGACTAATTT
TTTTTATTTATGCAGAGGCCGAGGCCGCCTCTGCCTCTGAGCTATTCCAGAAGTAGTGAGGAGGCTTTTT
TGGAGGCCTAGGCTTTTGCAAAAAGCTCCCGGGAGCTTGTATATCCATTTTCGGATCTGATCAAGAGACA
GGATGAGGATCGTTTCGCATGATTGAACAAGATGGATTGCACGCAGGTTCTCCGGCCGCTTGGGTGGAGA
GGCTATTCGGCTATGACTGGGCACAACAGACAATCGGCTGCTCTGATGCCGCCGTGTTCCGGCTGTCAGC
GCAGGGGCGCCCGGTTCTTTTTGTCAAGACCGACCTGTCCGGTGCCCTGAATGAACTGCAGGACGAGGCA
GCGCGGCTATCGTGGCTGGCCACGACGGGCGTTCCTTGCGCAGCTGTGCTCGACGTTGTCACTGAAGCGG
GAAGGGACTGGCTGCTATTGGGCGAAGTGCCGGGGCAGGATCTCCTGTCATCTCACCTTGCTCCTGCCGA
GAAAGTATCCATCATGGCTGATGCAATGCGGCGGCTGCATACGCTTGATCCGGCTACCTGCCCATTCGAC
CACCAAGCGAAACATCGCATCGAGCGAGCACGTACTCGGATGGAAGCCGGTCTTGTCGATCAGGATGATC
TGGACGAAGAGCATCAGGGGCTCGCGCCAGCCGAACTGTTCGCCAGGCTCAAGGCGCGCATGCCCGACGG
CGAGGATCTCGTCGTGACCCATGGCGATGCCTGCTTGCCGAATATCATGGTGGAAAATGGCCGCTTTTCT
GGATTCATCGACTGTGGCCGGCTGGGTGTGGCGGACCGCTATCAGGACATAGCGTTGGCTACCCGTGATA
TTGCTGAAGAGCTTGGCGGCGAATGGGCTGACCGCTTCCTCGTGCTTTACGGTATCGCCGCTCCCGATTC
GCAGCGCATCGCCTTCTATCGCCTTCTTGACGAGTTCTTCTGAGCGGGACTCTGGGGTTCGAAATGACCG
ACCAAGCGACGCCCAACCTGCCATCACGAGATTTCGATTCCACCGCCGCCTTCTATGAAAGGTTGGGCTT
CGGAATCGTTTTCCGGGACGCCGGCTGGATGATCCTCCAGCGCGGGGATCTCATGCTGGAGTTCTTCGCC
CACCCCAACTTGTTTATTGCAGCTTATAATGGTTACAAATAAAGCAATAGCATCACAAATTTCACAAATA
AAGCATTTTTTTCACTGCATTCTAGTTGTGGTTTGTCCAAACTCATCAATGTATCTTATCATGTCTGTAT
ACCGTCGACCTCTAGCTAGAGCTTGGCGTAATCATGGTCATAGCTGTTTCCTGTGTGAAATTGTTATCCG
CTCACAATTCCACACAACATACGAGCCGGAAGCATAAAGTGTAAAGCCTGGGGTGCCTAATGAGTGAGCT
AACTCACATTAATTGCGTTGCGCTCACTGCCCGCTTTCCAGTCGGGAAACCTGTCGTGCCAGCTGCATTA
ATGAATCGGCCAACGCGCGGGGAGAGGCGGTTTGCGTATTGGGCGCTCTTCCGCTTCCTCGCTCACTGAC
TCGCTGCGCTCGGTCGTTCGGCTGCGGCGAGCGGTATCAGCTCACTCAAAGGCGGTAATACGGTTATCCA
CAGAATCAGGGGATAACGCAGGAAAGAACATGTGAGCAAAAGGCCAGCAAAAGGCCAGGAACCGTAAAAA
GGCCGCGTTGCTGGCGTTTTTCCATAGGCTCCGCCCCCCTGACGAGCATCACAAAAATCGACGCTCAAGT
CAGAGGTGGCGAAACCCGACAGGACTATAAAGATACCAGGCGTTTCCCCCTGGAAGCTCCCTCGTGCGCT
CTCCTGTTCCGACCCTGCCGCTTACCGGATACCTGTCCGCCTTTCTCCCTTCGGGAAGCGTGGCGCTTTC
TCATAGCTCACGCTGTAGGTATCTCAGTTCGGTGTAGGTCGTTCGCTCCAAGCTGGGCTGTGTGCACGAA
CCCCCCGTTCAGCCCGACCGCTGCGCCTTATCCGGTAACTATCGTCTTGAGTCCAACCCGGTAAGACACG
ACTTATCGCCACTGGCAGCAGCCACTGGTAACAGGATTAGCAGAGCGAGGTATGTAGGCGGTGCTACAGA
GTTCTTGAAGTGGTGGCCTAACTACGGCTACACTAGAAGAACAGTATTTGGTATCTGCGCTCTGCTGAAG
CCAGTTACCTTCGGAAAAAGAGTTGGTAGCTCTTGATCCGGCAAACAAACCACCGCTGGTAGCGGTGGTT
TTTTTGTTTGCAAGCAGCAGATTACGCGCAGAAAAAAAGGATCTCAAGAAGATCCTTTGATCTTTTCTAC
GGGGTCTGACGCTCAGTGGAACGAAAACTCACGTTAAGGGATTTTGGTCATGAGATTATCAAAAAGGATC
TTCACCTAGATCCTTTTAAATTAAAAATGAAGTTTTAAATCAATCTAAAGTATATATGAGTAAACTTGGT
CTGACAGTTACCAATGCTTAATCAGTGAGGCACCTATCTCAGCGATCTGTCTATTTCGTTCATCCATAGT
TGCCTGACTCCCCGTCGTGTAGATAACTACGATACGGGAGGGCTTACCATCTGGCCCCAGTGCTGCAATG
ATACCGCGAGACCCACGCTCACCGGCTCCAGATTTATCAGCAATAAACCAGCCAGCCGGAAGGGCCGAGC
GCAGAAGTGGTCCTGCAACTTTATCCGCCTCCATCCAGTCTATTAATTGTTGCCGGGAAGCTAGAGTAAG
TAGTTCGCCAGTTAATAGTTTGCGCAACGTTGTTGCCATTGCTACAGGCATCGTGGTGTCACGCTCGTCG
TTTGGTATGGCTTCATTCAGCTCCGGTTCCCAACGATCAAGGCGAGTTACATGATCCCCCATGTTGTGCA
AAAAAGCGGTTAGCTCCTTCGGTCCTCCGATCGTTGTCAGAAGTAAGTTGGCCGCAGTGTTATCACTCAT
GGTTATGGCAGCACTGCATAATTCTCTTACTGTCATGCCATCCGTAAGATGCTTTTCTGTGACTGGTGAG
TACTCAACCAAGTCATTCTGAGAATAGTGTATGCGGCGACCGAGTTGCTCTTGCCCGGCGTCAATACGGG
ATAATACCGCGCCACATAGCAGAACTTTAAAAGTGCTCATCATTGGAAAACGTTCTTCGGGGCGAAAACT
CTCAAGGATCTTACCGCTGTTGAGATCCAGTTCGATGTAACCCACTCGTGCACCCAACTGATCTTCAGCA
TCTTTTACTTTCACCAGCGTTTCTGGGTGAGCAAAAACAGGAAGGCAAAATGCCGCAAAAAAGGGAATAA
GGGCGACACGGAAATGTTGAATACTCATACTCTTCCTTTTTCAATATTATTGAAGCATTTATCAGGGTTA
TTGTCTCATGAGCGGATACATATTTGAATGTATTTAGAAAAATAAACAAATAGGGGTTCCGCGCACATTT
CCCCGAAAAGTGCCACCTGACGTCGACGGATCGGGAGATCTCCCGATCCCCTATGGTGCACTCTCAGTAC
AATCTGCTCTGATGCCGCATAGTTAAGCCAGTATCTGCTCCCTGCTTGTGTGTTGGAGGTCGCTGAGTAG
TGCGCGAGCAAAATTTAAGCTACAACAAGGCAAGGCTTGACCGACAATTGCATGAAGAATCTGCTTAGGG
TTAGGCGTTTTGCGCTGCTTCGCGATGTACGGGCCAGATATACGCGTTGACATTGATTATTGACTAGTTA
TTAATAGTAATCAATTACGGGGTCATTAGTTCATAGCCCATATATGGAGTTCCGCGTTACATAACTTACG
GTAAATGGCCCGCCTGGCTGACCGCCCAACGACCCCCGCCCATTGACGTCAATAATGACGTATGTTCCCA
TAGTAACGCCAATAGGGACTTTCCATTGACGTCAATGGGTGGAGTATTTACGGTAAACTGCCCACTTGGC
AGTACATCAAGTGTATCATATGCCAAGTACGCCCCCTATTGACGTCAATGACGGTAAATGGCCCGCCTGG
CATTATGCCCAGTACATGACCTTATGGGACTTTCCTACTTGGCAGTACATCTACGTATTAGTCATCGCTA
TTACCATGGTGATGCGGTTTTGGCAGTACATCAATGGGCGTGGATAGCGGTTTGACTCACGGGGATTTCC
AAGTCTCCACCCCATTGACGTCAATGGGAGTTTGTTTTGGCACCAAAATCAACGGGACTTTCCAAAATGT
CGTAACAACTCCGCCCCATTGACGCAAATGGGCGGTAGGCGTGTACGGTGGGAGGTCTATATAAGCAGAG
CTCTCTGGCTAACTAGAGAACCCACTGCTTACTGGCTTATCGAAATTAATACGACTCACTATAGGGAGAC
CCAAGCTGGCTAGCGCCACCATGTCAAGCTCTTCCTGGCTCCTTCTCAGCCTTGTTGCTGTAACTGCTGC
TCAGTCCACCATTGAGGAACAGGCCAAGACATTTTTGGACAAGTTTAACCACGAAGCCGAAGACCTGTTC
TATCAAAGTTCACTTGCTTCTTGGAATTATAACACCAATATTACTGAAGAGAATGTCCAAAACATGAATA
ATGCTGGGGACAAATGGTCTGCCTTTTTAAAGGAACAGTCCACACTTGCCCAAATGTATCCACTACAAGA
AATTCAGAATCTCCAAGTCAAGCTTCAGCTGCAGGCTCTTCAGCAAAATGGGTCTTCAGTGCTCTCAGAA
GACAAGAGCAAACGGTTGAACACAATTCTAAATACAATGAGCACCATCTACAGTACTGGAAAAGTTTGTA
ACCCAGATAATCCACAAGAATGCTTATTACTTGAACCAGGTTTGAATGAAATAATGGCAAACAGTTTAGA
CTACAATGAGAGGCTCTGGGCTTGGGAAAGCTGGAGATCTGAGGTCGGCAAGCAGCTGAGGCCATTATAT
GAAGAGTATGTGGTCTTGAAAAATGAGATGGCAAGAGCAAATCATTATGAGGACTATGGGGATTATTGGA
GAGGAGACTATGAAGTAAATGGGGTAGATGGCTATGACTACAGCCGCGGCCAGTTGATTGAAGATGTGGA
ACATACCTTTGAAGAGATTAAACCATTATATGAACATCTTCATGCCTATGTGAGGGCAAAGTTGATGAAT
GCCTATCCTTCCTATATCAGTCCAATTGGATGCCTCCCTGCTCATTTGCTTGGTGATATGTGGGGTAGAT
TTTGGACAAATCTGTACTCTTTGACAGTTCCCTTTGGACAGAAACCAAACATAGATGTTACTGATGCAAT
GGTGGACCAGGCCTGGGATGCACAGAGAATATTCAAGGAGGCCGAGAAGTTCTTTGTATCTGTTGGTCTT
CCTAATATGACTCAAGGATTCTGGGAAAATTCCATGCTAACGGACCCAGGAAATGTTCAGAAAGCAGTCT
GCCATCCCACAGCTTGGGACCTGGGGAAGGGCGACTTCAGGATTCTTATGTGCACAAAGGTGACAATGGA
CGACTTCCTGACAGCTCATCATGAGATGGGGCATATCCAGTATGATATGGCATATGCTGCACAACCTTTT
CTGCTAAGAAATGGAGCTAATGAAGGATTCCATGAAGCTGTTGGGGAAATCATGTCACTTTCTGCAGCCA
CACCTAAGCATTTAAAATCCATTGGTCTTCTGTCACCCGATTTTCAAGAAGACAATGAAACAGAAATAAA
CTTCCTGCTCAAACAAGCACTCACGATTGTTGGGACTCTGCCATTTACTTACATGTTAGAGAAGTGGAGG
TGGATGGTCTTTAAAGGGGAAATTCCCAAAGACCAGTGGATGAAAAAGTGGTGGGAGATGAAGCGAGAGA
TAGTTGGGGTGGTGGAACCTGTGCCCCATGATGAAACATACTGTGACCCCGCATCTCTGTTCCATGTTTC
TAATGATTACTCATTCATTCGATATTACACAAGGACCCTTTACCAATTCCAGTTTCAAGAAGCACTTTGT
CAAGCAGCTAAACATGAAGGCCCTCTGCACAAATGTGACATCTCAAACTCTACAGAAGCTGGACAGAAAC
TGTTCAATATGCTGAGGCTTGGAAAATCAGAACCCTGGACCCTAGCATTGGAAAATGTTGTAGGAGCAAA
GAACATGAATGTAAGGCCACTGCTCAACTACTTTGAGCCCTTATTTACCTGGCTGAAAGACCAGAACAAG
AATTCTTTTGTGGGATGGAGTACCGACTGGAGTCCATATGCAGACGGATCCTGATAACTCGAG
