>Addgene plasmid #145156 | pcDNA3-sACE2-T92Q | addgene partial sequence | sequence record 288167 | BGH-rev 5'-TAGAAGGCACAGTCGAGG-3'
CTAGACTCGAGTTATCAGGATCCGTCTGCATATGGACTCCAGTCGGTACTCCATCCCACAAAAGAATTCT
TGTTCTGGTCTTTCAGCCAGGTAAATAAGGGCTCAAAGTAGTTGAGCAGTGGCCTTACATTCATGTTCTT
TGCTCCTACAACATTTTCCAATGCTAGGGTCCAGGGTTCTGATTTTCCAAGCCTCAGCATATTGAACAGT
TTCTGTCCAGCTTCTGTAGAGTTTGAGATGTCACATTTGTGCAGAGGGCCTTCATGTTTAGCTGCTTGAC
AAAGTGCTTCTTGAAACTGGAATTGGTAAAGGGTCCTTGTGTAATATCGAATGAATGAGTAATCATTAGA
AACATGGAACAGAGATGCGGGGTCACAGTATGTTTCATCATGGGGCACAGGTTCCACCACCCCAACTATC
TCTCGCTTCATCTCCCACCACTTTTTCATCCACTGGTCTTTGGGAATTTCCCCTTTAAAGACCATCCACC
TCCACTTCTCTAACATGTAAGTAAATGGCAGAGTCCCAACAATCGTGAGTGCTTGTTTGAGCAGGAAGTT
TATTTCTGTTTCATTGTCTTCTTGAAAATCGGGTGACAGAAGACCAATGGATTTTAAATGCTTAGGTGTG
GCTGCAGAAAGTGACATGATTTCCCCAACAGCTTCATGGAATCCTTCATTAGCTCCATTTCTTAGCAGAA
AAGGTTGTGCAGCATATGCCATATCATACTGGATATGCCCCATCTCATGATGAGCTGTCAGGAAGTCGTC
CATTGTCACCTTTGTGCACATAAGAATCCTGAAGTCGCCCTTCCCCAGGTCCCAAGCTGTGGGATGGCAG
ACTGCTTTCTGAACATTTCCTGGGTCCGTTAGCATGGAATTTTCCCAGAATCCTTGAGTCATATTAGGAA
GACCAACAGATACAAAGAACTTCTCGGCCTCCTTGAATATTCTCTGTGCATCCCAGGCCTGGTCCACCAT
TGC
