>Addgene plasmid #145156 | pcDNA3-sACE2-T92Q | addgene partial sequence | sequence record 288169 | T7 5'-TAATACGACTCACTATAGGG-3'
CACCATGTCAAGCTCTTCCTGGCTCCTTCTCAGCCTTGTTGCTGTAACTGCTGCTCAGTCCACCATTGAG
GAACAGGCCAAGACATTTTTGGACAAGTTTAACCACGAAGCCGAAGACCTGTTCTATCAAAGTTCACTTG
CTTCTTGGAATTATAACACCAATATTACTGAAGAGAATGTCCAAAACATGAATAATGCTGGGGACAAATG
GTCTGCCTTTTTAAAGGAACAGTCCACACTTGCCCAAATGTATCCACTACAAGAAATTCAGAATCTCCAA
GTCAAGCTTCAGCTGCAGGCTCTTCAGCAAAATGGGTCTTCAGTGCTCTCAGAAGACAAGAGCAAACGGT
TGAACACAATTCTAAATACAATGAGCACCATCTACAGTACTGGAAAAGTTTGTAACCCAGATAATCCACA
AGAATGCTTATTACTTGAACCAGGTTTGAATGAAATAATGGCAAACAGTTTAGACTACAATGAGAGGCTC
TGGGCTTGGGAAAGCTGGAGATCTGAGGTCGGCAAGCAGCTGAGGCCATTATATGAAGAGTATGTGGTCT
TGAAAAATGAGATGGCAAGAGCAAATCATTATGAGGACTATGGGGATTATTGGAGAGGAGACTATGAAGT
AAATGGGGTAGATGGCTATGACTACAGCCGCGGCCAGTTGATTGAAGATGTGGAACATACCTTTGAAGAG
ATTAAACCATTATATGAACATCTTCATGCCTATGTGAGGGCAAAGTTGATGAATGCCTATCCTTCCTATA
TCAGTCCAATTGGATGCCTCCCTGCTCATTTGCTTGGTGATATGTG
